Addgene plasmid #111139: pJO427
Purpose: URT-type vector for Glu-mIκBα expression in Mammalian cells
Depositing lab: Alexander Varshavsky. Publication: Calpain-generated natural protein fragments as short-lived substrates of the N-end rule pathway. Piatkov KI, Oh JH, Liu Y, Varshavsky A. Proc Natl Acad Sci U S A. 2014 Mar 4;111(9):E817-26. doi: 10.1073/pnas.1401639111. Epub 2014 Feb 18. PubMed 24550490.
Backbone
  Vector backbone: pcDNA3.1
  Backbone size w/o insert (bp): 5428
  Vector type: Mammalian Expression
  Selectable markers: Neomycin (select with G418)
Growth in bacteria
  Bacterial resistance: Ampicillin, 100 μg/mL
  Growth temperature: 37°C
  Growth strain: DH5alpha
  Copy number: High Copy
Gene/Insert
  Gene/Insert name: flag-lacZ25-119-DHFR-UbK48R-Glu51-mIκBα (alt name: Glu51-mIκBα)
  Species: M. musculus (mouse)
  Entrez Gene: Ikbkb (a.k.a. IKK-2, IKK-B, IKK-beta, IKK2, IKK[b], IKKbeta, NFKBIKB)
  Promoter: CMV
  Tag / fusion protein: Flag (C terminal on insert)
  Cloning method: Restriction Enzyme; 5′ cloning site HindIII (not destroyed); 3′ cloning site ClaI (not destroyed)
  Sequencing primers: 5′ CMV-F; 3′ BGH-rev
Terms and licenses: Academic/Nonprofit Terms; Industry Terms: Not Available to Industry
How to cite: pJO427 was a gift from Alexander Varshavsky (Addgene plasmid # 111139 ; http://n2t.net/addgene:111139 ; RRID:Addgene_111139)
