[The description below was written by a language model from this plasmid's Addgene catalogue record and pLannotate feature annotations shown in this document.]
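Description:
pJO427 is a mammalian expression plasmid built on the pcDNA3.1 backbone (sequenced record about 7.4 kb). It is propagated in E. coli through a high-copy ColE1/pUC-type origin with ampicillin resistance. An SV40 promoter-driven neo cassette with an SV40 poly(A) signal allows G418 selection of transfected mammalian cells. An f1 origin and flanking T7 and SP6 promoters come with the backbone.

The payload is a single open reading frame expressed from the CMV enhancer/promoter and terminated by the bGH poly(A) signal, cloned between HindIII and ClaI. It follows the ubiquitin reference technique (URT) design. An N-terminal FLAG tag, a lacZ-derived segment (residues 25–119 by the insert name) and mouse DHFR form a reference moiety. This is followed by a short HA-tag-like fragment and a K48R ubiquitin, then a fragment of mouse IκBα beginning at Glu51. In URT fusions, cellular deubiquitylases cleave co-translationally after the ubiquitin. This releases equimolar amounts of the stable reference protein and a test protein bearing the chosen N-terminal residue, here glutamate. K48R is a substitution commonly used to limit polyubiquitin chain formation on the reference moiety.

The catalogue lists a C-terminal FLAG tag on the insert, but the feature table annotates only the N-terminal FLAG. The catalogue's gene link points to Ikbkb (IKKβ), whereas the annotated coding sequence matches Nfkbia (IκBα), in agreement with the insert name. The construct is intended for measuring the degradation of the Glu-IκBα fragment in mammalian cells, in the context of work on calpain-generated protein fragments as short-lived N-end rule pathway substrates.
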