Features (pLannotate 1.2.2; 27 found; start..end, strand, type, name):
      1..380     +  enhancer       CMV enhancer: human cytomegalovirus immediate early enhancer
    381..584     +  promoter       CMV promoter: human cytomegalovirus (CMV) immediate early promoter
    580..613     +  LTR            5' LTR (truncated) (fragment): truncated 5' long terminal repeat (LTR) from HIV-1
    629..647     +  promoter       T7 promoter: promoter for bacteriophage T7 RNA polymerase
    667..687     +  CDS            FLAG (fragment): FLAG® epitope tag, followed by an enterokinase cleavage site
    708..810     +  CDS            lacZα (fragment): LacZα fragment of β-galactosidase; lacZ fragment
    796..993     +  CDS            lacZ (fragment): BGAL_THEMA - Experimental evidence at protein level: Swiss-Prot protein existence level 1. From Thermotoga maritima (strain ATCC 43589 / DSM 3109 / JCM 10099 / NBRC 100826 / MSB8).
   1000..1560    +  CDS            Dhfr: DYR_MOUSE - Experimental evidence at protein level: Swiss-Prot protein existence level 1. Key enzyme in folate metabolism. Contributes to the de novo mitochondrial thymidylate biosynthesis pathway (PubMed:25980602). Catalyzes an essential reaction for de novo glycine and purine synthesis, and for DNA precursor synthesis (PubMed:25980602). Binds its own mRNA. From Mus musculus (Mouse).
   1567..1592    +  CDS            3xHA (fragment): three tandem HA epitope tags
   1621..1838    +  CDS            ubiquitin (fragment): Saccharomyces cerevisiae ubiquitin
   1822..2640    +  CDS            Nfkbia (fragment): IKBA_MOUSE - Also known as Ikba. Experimental evidence at protein level: Swiss-Prot protein existence level 1. Inhibits the activity of dimeric NF-kappa-B/REL complexes by trapping REL dimers in the cytoplasm through masking of their nuclear localization signals. On cellular stimulation by immune and proinflammatory responses, becomes phosphorylated promoting ubiquitination and degradation, enabling the dimeric RELA to translocate to the nucleus and activate transcription. From Mus musculus (Mouse).
   2710..2728    -  promoter       SP6 promoter: promoter for bacteriophage SP6 RNA polymerase
   2754..2978    +  polyA_signal   bGH poly(A) signal: bovine growth hormone polyadenylation signal
   2982..3003    +  promoter       SV40 promoter (fragment): SV40 enhancer and early promoter
   3024..3452    +  rep_origin     f1 ori (sequence partly withheld): f1 bacteriophage origin of replication; arrow indicates direction of (+) strand synthesis
   3466..3795    +  promoter       SV40 promoter: SV40 enhancer and early promoter
   3862..4653    +  CDS            neo: KKA2_KLEPN - Also known as kan, nptII. Experimental evidence at protein level: Swiss-Prot protein existence level 1. Resistance to kanamycin, neomycin, paromomycin, ribostamycin, butirosin and gentamicin B. From Klebsiella pneumoniae.
   4677..4835    +  CDS            ble (fragment): BLE_KLEPN - Experimental evidence at protein level: Swiss-Prot protein existence level 1. Binding protein with a strong affinity to the bleomycin family of antibiotics. Binds to CL990; an antimitotic-antibiotic compound. From Klebsiella pneumoniae.
   4830..4951    +  polyA_signal   SV40 poly(A) signal: SV40 polyadenylation signal
   5024..5040    -  protein_bind   lac operator: The lac repressor binds to the lac operator to inhibit transcription in E. coli. This inhibition can be relieved by adding lactose or isopropyl-β-D-thiogalactopyranoside (IPTG). lac repressor encoded by lacI
   5048..5078    -  promoter       lac promoter: promoter for the E. coli lac operon
   5093..5114    -  protein_bind   CAP binding site: CAP binding activates transcription in the presence of cAMP. E. coli catabolite activator protein
   5127..5219    -  CDS            lacI (fragment): lac repressor; lacI; The lac repressor binds to the lac operator to inhibit transcription in E. coli. This inhibition can be relieved by adding lactose or isopropyl-β-D-thiogalactopyranoside (IPTG).
   5402..5990    -  rep_origin     ori: high-copy-number ColE1/pMB1/pBR322/pUC origin of replication
   6161..7021    -  CDS            AmpR: β-lactamase; bla; confers resistance to ampicillin, carbenicillin, and related antibiotics
   7022..7126    -  promoter       AmpR promoter: bla
   7185..7237    -  misc_feature   bom (fragment): basis of mobility region from pBR322
>Addgene plasmid #111139 | pJO427 | addgene full sequence | sequence record 211672 | Addgene NGS Result
GACATTGATTATTGACTAGTTATTAATAGTAATCAATTACGGGGTCATTAGTTCATAGCCCATATATGGA
GTTCCGCGTTACATAACTTACGGTAAATGGCCCGCCTGGCTGACCGCCCAACGACCCCCGCCCATTGACG
TCAATAATGACGTATGTTCCCATAGTAACGCCAATAGGGACTTTCCATTGACGTCAATGGGTGGAGTATT
TACGGTAAACTGCCCACTTGGCAGTACATCAAGTGTATCATATGCCAAGTACGCCCCCTATTGACGTCAA
TGACGGTAAATGGCCCGCCTGGCATTATGCCCAGTACATGACCTTATGGGACTTTCCTACTTGGCAGTAC
ATCTACGTATTAGTCATCGCTATTACCATGGTGATGCGGTTTTGGCAGTACATCAATGGGCGTGGATAGC
GGTTTGACTCACGGGGATTTCCAAGTCTCCACCCCATTGACGTCAATGGGAGTTTGTTTTGGCACCAAAA
TCAACGGGACTTTCCAAAATGTCGTAACAACTCCGCCCCATTGACGCAAATGGGCGGTAGGCGTGTACGG
TGGGAGGTCTATATAAGCAGAGCTCTCTGGCTAACTAGAGAACCCACTGCTTACTGGCTTATCGAAATTA
ATACGACTCACTATAGGGAGACCCAAGCTTATGGACTACAAGGACGACGATGACAAGGGTGCACGACAGG
TTTCCCGACTTAATCGCCTTGCAGCACATCCCCCTTTCGCCAGCTGGCGTAATAGCGAAGAGGCCCGCAC
CGATCGCCCTTCCCAACAGTTGCGCAGCCTGAATGGCGAATGGCGCTTTGCCTGGTTTCCGGCACCAGAA
GCGGTGCCGGAAAGCTGGCTGGAGTGCGATCTTCCTGAGGCCGATACTGTCGTCGTCCCCTCAAACTGGC
AGATGCACGGTTACGATGCGCCCATCTACACCAACGTGACCTATCCCATTACGGTCAATCCGCCGTTTGT
TCCCACGGAGAATGGATCCATGGTTCGACCATTGAACTGCATCGTCGCCGTGTCCCAAAATATGGGGATT
GGCAAGAACGGAGACCTACCCTGGCCTCCGCTCAGGAACGAGTTCAAGTACTTCCAAAGAATGACCACAA
CCTCTTCAGTGGAAGGTAAACAGAATCTGGTGATTATGGGTAGGAAAACCTGGTTCTCCATTCCTGAGAA
GAATCGACCTTTAAAGGACAGAATTAATATAGTTCTCAGTAGAGAACTCAAAGAACCACCACGAGGAGCT
CATTTTCTTGCCAAAAGTTTGGATGATGCCTTAAGACTTATTGAACAACCGGAATTGGCAAGTAAAGTAG
ACATGGTTTGGATAGTCGGAGGCAGTTCTGTTTACCAGGAAGCCATGAATCAACCAGGCCACCTCAGACT
CTTTGTGACAAGGATCATGCAGGAATTTGAAAGTGACACGTTTTTCCCAGAAATTGATTTGGGGAAATAT
AAACTTCTCCCAGAATACCCAGGCGTCCTCTCTGAGGTCCAGGAGGAAAAAGGCATCAAGTATAAGTTTG
AAGTCTACGAGAAGAAAGACGGTACCTACCCATACGATGTCCCAGATTACGCCGCTTTCCTTGCGGGTAG
TGGGTCGACCATGCAGATTTTCGTCAAGACTTTGACCGGTAAAACCATAACATTGGAAGTTGAATCTTCC
GATACCATCGACAACGTTAAGTCGAAAATTCAAGACAAGGAAGGTATCCCTCCAGATCAACAAAGATTGA
TCTTTGCCGGTAGGCAGCTAGAAGACGGTAGAACGCTGTCTGATTACAACATTCAGAAGGAGTCCACCTT
ACATCTTGTGCTAAGGCTCCGCGGAGGAGAGATCCGCCTGCAGCCGCAGGAGGCGCCGCTGGCCGCCGAG
CCCTGGAAGCAGCAGCTCACGGAGGACGGAGACTCGTTCCTGCACTTGGCAATCATCCACGAAGAGAAGC
CGCTGACCATGGAAGTCATTGGTCAGGTGAAGGGAGACCTGGCCTTCCTCAACTTCCAGAACAACCTGCA
GCAGACTCCACTCCACTTGGCTGTGATCACCAACCAGCCAGGAATTGCTGAGGCACTTCTGAAAGCTGGC
TGTGATCCTGAGCTCCGAGACTTTCGAGGAAATACCCCTCTACATCTTGCCTGTGAGCAGGGCTGCCTGG
CCAGTGTAGCAGTCTTGACGCAGACCTGCACACCCCAGCATCTCCACTCCGTCCTGCAGGCCACCAACTA
CAATGGCCACACGTGTCTGCACCTAGCCTCTATCCACGGCTACCTGGCCATCGTGGAGCACTTGGTGACT
TTGGGTGCTGATGTCAACGCTCAGGAGCCCTGCAATGGCCGGACAGCCCTCCACCTTGCGGTGGACCTGC
AGAATCCTGACCTGGTTTCGCTCTTGTTGAAATGTGGGGCTGATGTCAACAGGGTAACCTACCAAGGCTA
CTCCCCCTACCAGCTTACCTGGGGCCGCCCAAGTACCCGGATACAGCAGCAGCTGGGCCAGCTGACCCTG
GAAAATCTCCAGATGCTACCCGAGAGCGAGGATGAGGAGAGCTATGACACGGAGTCAGAATTCACAGAGG
ATGAGCTGCCCTATGATGACTGTGTGTTTGGAGGCCAGCGTCTGACATTAATGGCTATGTCCATGATCGA
TATCGACTACAAAGACGATGACGACAAAGGTTAATCTAGAGGGCCCTATTCTATAGTGTCACCTAAATGC
TAGAGCTCGCTGATCAGCCTCGACTGTGCCTTCTAGTTGCCAGCCATCTGTTGTTTGCCCCTCCCCCGTG
CCTTCCTTGACCCTGGAAGGTGCCACTCCCACTGTCCTTTCCTAATAAAATGAGGAAATTGCATCGCATT
GTCTGAGTAGGTGTCATTCTATTCTGGGGGGTGGGGTGGGGCAGGACAGCAAGGGGGAGGATTGGGAAGA
CAATAGCAGGCATGCTGGGGATGCGGTGGGCTCTATGGCTTCTGAGGCGGAAAGAACCAGCTGGGGCTCT
AGGGGGTATCCCC
[124 nt withheld, positions 3024-3147]
C
[91 nt withheld, positions 3149-3239]
A
[49 nt withheld, positions 3241-3289]
CCTTTGACGTTGGAGTCCACGTTCTTT
[37 nt withheld, positions 3317-3353]
ACCCTATCTCGGTCTATTCTTTTGATTTATAAGGGATTTTGCCGATTTCGGCCTATTGGTTAAAAAATGA
GCTGATTTAACAAAAATTTAACGCGAATTAATTCTGTGGAATGTGTGTCAGTTAGGGTGTGGAAAGTCCC
CAGGCTCCCCAGCAGGCAGAAGTATGCAAAGCATGCATCTCAATTAGTCAGCAACCAGGTGTGGAAAGTC
CCCAGGCTCCCCAGCAGGCAGAAGTATGCAAAGCATGCATCTCAATTAGTCAGCAACCATAGTCCCGCCC
CTAACTCCGCCCATCCCGCCCCTAACTCCGCCCAGTTCCGCCCATTCTCCGCCCCATGGCTGACTAATTT
TTTTTATTTATGCAGAGGCCGAGGCCGCCTCTGCCTCTGAGCTATTCCAGAAGTAGTGAGGAGGCTTTTT
TGGAGGCCTAGGCTTTTGCAAAAAGCTCCCGGGAGCTTGTATATCCATTTTCGGATCTGATCAAGAGACA
GGATGAGGATCGTTTCGCATGATTGAACAAGATGGATTGCACGCAGGTTCTCCGGCCGCTTGGGTGGAGA
GGCTATTCGGCTATGACTGGGCACAACAGACAATCGGCTGCTCTGATGCCGCCGTGTTCCGGCTGTCAGC
GCAGGGGCGCCCGGTTCTTTTTGTCAAGACCGACCTGTCCGGTGCCCTGAATGAACTGCAGGACGAGGCA
GCGCGGCTATCGTGGCTGGCCACGACGGGCGTTCCTTGCGCAGCTGTGCTCGACGTTGTCACTGAAGCGG
GAAGGGACTGGCTGCTATTGGGCGAAGTGCCGGGGCAGGATCTCCTGTCATCTCACCTTGCTCCTGCCGA
GAAAGTATCCATCATGGCTGATGCAATGCGGCGGCTGCATACGCTTGATCCGGCTACCTGCCCATTCGAC
CACCAAGCGAAACATCGCATCGAGCGAGCACGTACTCGGATGGAAGCCGGTCTTGTCGATCAGGATGATC
TGGACGAAGAGCATCAGGGGCTCGCGCCAGCCGAACTGTTCGCCAGGCTCAAGGCGCGCATGCCCGACGG
CGAGGATCTCGTCGTGACCCATGGCGATGCCTGCTTGCCGAATATCATGGTGGAAAATGGCCGCTTTTCT
GGATTCATCGACTGTGGCCGGCTGGGTGTGGCGGACCGCTATCAGGACATAGCGTTGGCTACCCGTGATA
TTGCTGAAGAGCTTGGCGGCGAATGGGCTGACCGCTTCCTCGTGCTTTACGGTATCGCCGCTCCCGATTC
GCAGCGCATCGCCTTCTATCGCCTTCTTGACGAGTTCTTCTGAGCGGGACTCTGGGGTTCGAAATGACCG
ACCAAGCGACGCCCAACCTGCCATCACGAGATTTCGATTCCACCGCCGCCTTCTATGAAAGGTTGGGCTT
CGGAATCGTTTTCCGGGACGCCGGCTGGATGATCCTCCAGCGCGGGGATCTCATGCTGGAGTTCTTCGCC
CACCCCAACTTGTTTATTGCAGCTTATAATGGTTACAAATAAAGCAATAGCATCACAAATTTCACAAATA
AAGCATTTTTTTCACTGCATTCTAGTTGTGGTTTGTCCAAACTCATCAATGTATCTTATCATGTCTGTAT
ACCGTCGACCTCTAGCTAGAGCTTGGCGTAATCATGGTCATAGCTGTTTCCTGTGTGAAATTGTTATCCG
CTCACAATTCCACACAACATACGAGCCGGAAGCATAAAGTGTAAAGCCTGGGGTGCCTAATGAGTGAGCT
AACTCACATTAATTGCGTTGCGCTCACTGCCCGCTTTCCAGTCGGGAAACCTGTCGTGCCAGCTGCATTA
ATGAATCGGCCAACGCGCGGGGAGAGGCGGTTTGCGTATTGGGCGCTCTTCCGCTTCCTCGCTCACTGAC
TCGCTGCGCTCGGTCGTTCGGCTGCGGCGAGCGGTATCAGCTCACTCAAAGGCGGTAATACGGTTATCCA
CAGAATCAGGGGATAACGCAGGAAAGAACATGTGAGCAAAAGGCCAGCAAAAGGCCAGGAACCGTAAAAA
GGCCGCGTTGCTGGCGTTTTTCCATAGGCTCCGCCCCCCTGACGAGCATCACAAAAATCGACGCTCAAGT
CAGAGGTGGCGAAACCCGACAGGACTATAAAGATACCAGGCGTTTCCCCCTGGAAGCTCCCTCGTGCGCT
CTCCTGTTCCGACCCTGCCGCTTACCGGATACCTGTCCGCCTTTCTCCCTTCGGGAAGCGTGGCGCTTTC
TCATAGCTCACGCTGTAGGTATCTCAGTTCGGTGTAGGTCGTTCGCTCCAAGCTGGGCTGTGTGCACGAA
CCCCCCGTTCAGCCCGACCGCTGCGCCTTATCCGGTAACTATCGTCTTGAGTCCAACCCGGTAAGACACG
ACTTATCGCCACTGGCAGCAGCCACTGGTAACAGGATTAGCAGAGCGAGGTATGTAGGCGGTGCTACAGA
GTTCTTGAAGTGGTGGCCTAACTACGGCTACACTAGAAGAACAGTATTTGGTATCTGCGCTCTGCTGAAG
CCAGTTACCTTCGGAAAAAGAGTTGGTAGCTCTTGATCCGGCAAACAAACCACCGCTGGTAGCGGTGGTT
TTTTTGTTTGCAAGCAGCAGATTACGCGCAGAAAAAAAGGATCTCAAGAAGATCCTTTGATCTTTTCTAC
GGGGTCTGACGCTCAGTGGAACGAAAACTCACGTTAAGGGATTTTGGTCATGAGATTATCAAAAAGGATC
TTCACCTAGATCCTTTTAAATTAAAAATGAAGTTTTAAATCAATCTAAAGTATATATGAGTAAACTTGGT
CTGACAGTTACCAATGCTTAATCAGTGAGGCACCTATCTCAGCGATCTGTCTATTTCGTTCATCCATAGT
TGCCTGACTCCCCGTCGTGTAGATAACTACGATACGGGAGGGCTTACCATCTGGCCCCAGTGCTGCAATG
ATACCGCGAGACCCACGCTCACCGGCTCCAGATTTATCAGCAATAAACCAGCCAGCCGGAAGGGCCGAGC
GCAGAAGTGGTCCTGCAACTTTATCCGCCTCCATCCAGTCTATTAATTGTTGCCGGGAAGCTAGAGTAAG
TAGTTCGCCAGTTAATAGTTTGCGCAACGTTGTTGCCATTGCTACAGGCATCGTGGTGTCACGCTCGTCG
TTTGGTATGGCTTCATTCAGCTCCGGTTCCCAACGATCAAGGCGAGTTACATGATCCCCCATGTTGTGCA
AAAAAGCGGTTAGCTCCTTCGGTCCTCCGATCGTTGTCAGAAGTAAGTTGGCCGCAGTGTTATCACTCAT
GGTTATGGCAGCACTGCATAATTCTCTTACTGTCATGCCATCCGTAAGATGCTTTTCTGTGACTGGTGAG
TACTCAACCAAGTCATTCTGAGAATAGTGTATGCGGCGACCGAGTTGCTCTTGCCCGGCGTCAATACGGG
ATAATACCGCGCCACATAGCAGAACTTTAAAAGTGCTCATCATTGGAAAACGTTCTTCGGGGCGAAAACT
CTCAAGGATCTTACCGCTGTTGAGATCCAGTTCGATGTAACCCACTCGTGCACCCAACTGATCTTCAGCA
TCTTTTACTTTCACCAGCGTTTCTGGGTGAGCAAAAACAGGAAGGCAAAATGCCGCAAAAAAGGGAATAA
GGGCGACACGGAAATGTTGAATACTCATACTCTTCCTTTTTCAATATTATTGAAGCATTTATCAGGGTTA
TTGTCTCATGAGCGGATACATATTTGAATGTATTTAGAAAAATAAACAAATAGGGGTTCCGCGCACATTT
CCCCGAAAAGTGCCACCTGACGTCGACGGATCGGGAGATCTCCCGATCCCCTATGGTGCACTCTCAGTAC
AATCTGCTCTGATGCCGCATAGTTAAGCCAGTATCTGCTCCCTGCTTGTGTGTTGGAGGTCGCTGAGTAG
TGCGCGAGCAAAATTTAAGCTACAACAAGGCAAGGCTTGACCGACAATTGCATGAAGAATCTGCTTAGGG
TTAGGCGTTTTGCGCTGCTTCGCGATGTACGGGCCAGATATACGCGTT
