>Addgene plasmid #111139 | pJO427 | depositor partial sequence | sequence record 208984 | CMV-F
GCAGAGCTCTCTGGCTAACTAGAGAACCCACTGCTTACTGGCTTATCGAAATTAATACGACTCACTATAG
GGAGACCCAAGCTTATGGACTACAAGGACGACGATGACAAGGGTGCACGACAGGTTTCCCGACTTAATCG
CCTTGCAGCACATCCCCCTTTCGCCAGCTGGCGTAATAGCGAAGAGGCCCGCACCGATCGCCCTTCCCAA
CAGTTGCGCAGCCTGAATGGCGAATGGCGCTTTGCCTGGTTTCCGGCACCAGAAGCGGTGCCGGAAAGCT
GGCTGGAGTGCGATCTTCCTGAGGCCGATACTGTCGTCGTCCCCTCAAACTGGCAGATGCACGGTTACGA
TGCGCCCATCTACACCAACGTGACCTATCCCATTACGGTCAATCCGCCGTTTGTTCCCACGGAGAATGGA
TCCATGGTTCGACCATTGAACTGCATCGTCGCCGTGTCCCAAAATATGGGGATTGGCAAGAACGGAGACC
TACCCTGGCCTCCGCTCAGGAACGAGTTCAAGTACTTCCAAAGAATGACCACAACCTCTTCAGTGGAAGG
TAAACAGAATCTGGTGATTATGGGTAGGAAAACCTGGTTCTCCATTCCTGAGAAGAATCGACCTTTAAAG
GACAGAATTAATATAGTTCTCAGTAGAGAACTCAAAGAACCACCACGAGGAGCTCATTTTCTTGCCAAAA
GTTTGGATGATGCCTTAAGACTTATTGAACAACCGGAATTGGCAAGTAAAGTAGACATGGTTTGGATAGT
C
